>Addgene plasmid #102595 | pTRIP-SFFV-mtagBFP-2A STING V155M 354STOP | addgene full sequence | sequence record 214701 | Addgene NGS Result
ACATAATTGGACAAACTACCTACAGAGATTTAAAGCTCTAAGGTAAATATAAAATTTTTAAGTGTATAAT
GTGTTAAACTACTGATTCTAATTGTTTGTGTATTTTAGATTCCAACCTATGGAACTGATGAATGGGAGCA
GTGGTGGAATGCCTTTAATGAGGAAAACCTGTTTTGCTCAGAAGAAATGCCATCTAGTGATGATGAGGCT
ACTGCTGACTCTCAACATTCTACTCCTCCAAAAAAGAAGAGAAAGGTAGAAGACCCCAAGGACTTTCCTT
CAGAATTGCTAAGTTTTTTGAGTCATGCTGTGTTTAGTAATAGAACTCTTGCTTGCTTTGCTATTTACAC
CACAAAGGAAAAAGCTGCACTGCTATACAAGAAAATTATGGAAAAATATTCTGTAACCTTTATAAGTAGG
CATAACAGTTATAATCATAACATACTGTTTTTTCTTACTCCACACAGGCATAGAGTGTCTGCTATTAATA
ACTATGCTCAAAAATTGTGTACCTTTAGCTTTTTAATTTGTAAAGGGGTTAATAAGGAATATTTGATGTA
TAGTGCCTTGACTAGAGATCATAATCAGCCATACCACATTTGTAGAGGTTTTACTTGCTTTAAAAAACCT
CCCACACCTCCCCCTGAACCTGAAACATAAAATGAATGCAATTGTTGTTGTTAACTTGTTTATTGCAGCT
TATAATGGTTACAAATAAAGCAATAGCATCACAAATTTCACAAATAAAGCATTTTTTTCACTGCATTCTA
GTTGTGGTTTGTCCAAACTCATCAATGTATCTTATCATGTCTGGATCAACTGGATAACTCAAGCTAACCA
AAATCATCCCAAACTTCCCACCCCATACCCTATTACCACTGCCAATTACCTGTGGTTTCATTTACTCTAA
ACCTGTGATTCCTCTGAATTATTTTCATTTTAAAGAAATTGTATTTGTTAAATATGTACTACAAACTTAG
TAGTTGGAAGGGCTAATTCACTCCCAAAGAAGACAAGATATCCTTGATCTGTGGATCTACCACACACAAG
GCTACTTCCCTGATTAGCAGAACTACACACCAGGGCCAGGGGTCAGATATCCACTGACCTTTGGATGGTG
CTACAAGCTAGTACCAGTTGAGCCAGATAAGGTAGAAGAGGCCAATAAAGGAGAGAACACCAGCTTGTTA
CACCCTGTGAGCCTGCATGGGATGGATGACCCGGAGAGAGAAGTGTTAGAGTGGAGGTTTGACAGCCGCC
TAGCATTTCATCACGTGGCCCGAGAGCTGCATCCGGAGTACTTCAAGAACTGCTGATATCGAGCTTGCTA
CAAGGGACTTTCCGCTGGGGACTTTCCAGGGAGGCGTGGCCTGGGCGGGACTGGGGAGTGGCGAGCCCTC
AGATCCTGCATATAAGCAGCTGCTTTTTGCCTGTACTGGGTCTCTCTGGTTAGACCAGATCTGAGCCTGG
GAGCTCTCTGGCTAACTAGGGAACCCACTGCTTAAGCCTCAATAAAGCTTGCCTTGAGTGCTTCAAGTAG
TGTGTGCCCGTCTGTTGTGTGACTCTGGTAACTAGAGATCCCTCAGACCCTTTTAGTCAGTGTGGAAAAT
CTCTAGCAGTGGCGCCCGAACAGGGACTTGAAAGCGAAAGGGAAACCAGAGGAGCTCTCTCGACGCAGGA
CTCGGCTTGCTGAAGCGCGCACGGCAAGAGGCGAGGGGCGGCGACTGGTGAGTACGCCAAAAATTTTGAC
TAGCGGAGGCTAGAAGGAGAGAGATGGGTGCGAGAGCGTCAGTATTAAGCGGGGGAGAATTAGATCGCGA
TGGGAAAAAATTCGGTTAAGGCCAGGGGGAAAGAAAAAATATAAATTAAAACATATAGTATGGGCAAGCA
GGGAGCTAGAACGATTCGCAGTTAATCCTGGCCTGTTAGAAACATCAGAAGGCTGTAGACAAATACTGGG
ACAGCTACAACCATCCCTTCAGACAGGATCAGAAGAACTTAGATCATTATATAATACAGTAGCAACCCTC
TATTGTGTGCATCAAAGGATAGAGATAAAAGACACCAAGGAAGCTTTAGACAAGATAGAGGAAGAGCAAA
ACAAAAGTAAGACCACCGCACAGCAAGCGGCCGCTGATCTTCAGACCTGGAGGAGGAGATATGAGGGACA
ATTGGAGAAGTGAATTATATAAATATAAAGTAGTAAAAATTGAACCATTAGGAGTAGCACCCACCAAGGC
AAAGAGAAGAGTGGTGCAGAGAGAAAAAAGAGCAGTGGGAATAGGAGCTTTGTTCCTTGGGTTCTTGGGA
GCAGCAGGAAGCACTATGGGCGCAGCGTCAATGACGCTGACGGTACAGGCCAGACAATTATTGTCTGGTA
TAGTGCAGCAGCAGAACAATTTGCTGAGGGCTATTGAGGCGCAACAGCATCTGTTGCAACTCACAGTCTG
GGGCATCAAGCAGCTCCAGGCAAGAATCCTGGCTGTGGAAAGATACCTAAAGGATCAACAGCTCCTGGGG
ATTTGGGGTTGCTCTGGAAAACTCATTTGCACCACTGCTGTGCCTTGGAATGCTAGTTGGAGTAATAAAT
CTCTGGAACAGATTTGGAATCACACGACCTGGATGGAGTGGGACAGAGAAATTAACAATTACACAAGCTT
AATACACTCCTTAATTGAAGAATCGCAAAACCAGCAAGAAAAGAATGAACAAGAATTATTGGAATTAGAT
AAATGGGCAAGTTTGTGGAATTGGTTTAACATAACAAATTGGCTGTGGTATATAAAATTATTCATAATGA
TAGTAGGAGGCTTGGTAGGTTTAAGAATAGTTTTTGCTGTACTTTCTATAGTGAATAGAGTTAGGCAGGG
ATATTCACCATTATCGTTTCAGACCCACCTCCCAACCCCGAGGGGACCCGACAGGCCCGAAGGAATAGAA
GAAGAAGGTGGAGAGAGAGACAGAGACAGATCCATTCGATTAGTGAACGGATCTCGACGGTATCGCCGAA
TTCACAAATGGCAGTATTCATCCACAATTTTAAAAGAAAAGGGGGGATTGGGGGGTACAGTGCAGGGGAA
AGAATAGTAGACATAATAGCAACAGACATACAAACTAAAGAATTACAAAAACAAATTACAAAAATTCAAA
ATTTTCGGGTTTATTACAGGGACAGCAGAGATCCACTTTGGCTGATACGCGTCTGCAGCCCCGATAAAAT
AAAAGATTTTATTTAGTCTCCAGAAAAAGGGGGGAATGAAAGACCCCACCTGTAGGTTTGGCAAGCTAGC
TGCAGTAACGCCATTTTGCAAGGCATGGAAAAATACCAAACCAAGAATAGAGAAGTTCAGATCAAGGGCG
GGTACATGAAAATAGCTAACGTTGGGCCAAACAGGATATCTGCGGTGAGCAGTTTCGGCCCCGGCCCGGG
GCCAAGAACAGATGGTCACCGCAGTTTCGGCCCCGGCCCGAGGCCAAGAACAGATGGTCCCCAGATATGG
CCCAACCCTCAGCAGTTTCTTAAGACCCATCAGATGTTTCCAGGCTCCCCCAAGGACCTGAAATGACCCT
GCGCCTTATTTGAATTAACCAATCAGCCTGCTTCTCGCTTCTGTTCGCGCGCTTCTGCTTCCCGAGCTCT
ATAAAAGAGCTCACAACCCCTCACTCGGCGCGCCAGTCCTCCGACAGACTGAGTCGCCCGGGCCGCGGGC
TAGCGCCACCATGAGCGAGCTGATTAAGGAGAACATGCACATGAAGCTGTACATGGAGGGCACCGTGGAC
AACCATCACTTCAAGTGCACATCCGAGGGCGAAGGCAAGCCCTACGAGGGCACCCAGACCATGAGAATCA
AGGTGGTCGAGGGCGGCCCTCTCCCCTTCGCCTTCGACATCCTGGCTACTAGCTTCCTCTACGGCAGCAA
GACCTTCATCAACCACACCCAGGGCATCCCCGACTTCTTCAAGCAGTCCTTCCCTGAGGGCTTCACATGG
GAGAGAGTCACCACATACGAAGACGGGGGCGTGCTGACCGCTACCCAGGACACCAGCCTCCAGGACGGCT
GCCTCATCTACAACGTCAAGATCAGAGGGGTGAACTTCACATCCAACGGCCCTGTGATGCAGAAGAAAAC
ACTCGGCTGGGAGGCCTTCACCGAGACGCTGTACCCCGCTGACGGCGGCCTGGAAGGCAGAAACGACATG
GCCCTGAAGCTCGTGGGCGGGAGCCATCTGATCGCAAACGCCAAGACCACATATAGATCCAAGAAACCCG
CTAAGAACCTCAAGATGCCTGGCGTCTACTATGTGGACTACAGACTGGAAAGAATCAAGGAGGCCAACAA
CGAGACCTACGTCGAGCAGCACGAGGTGGCAGTGGCCAGATACTGCGACCTCCCTAGCAAACTGGGGCAC
AAGCTTAATGGAAGCGGAGCTACTAACTTCAGCCTGCTGAAGCAGGCTGGAGACGTGGAGGAGAACCCTG
GACCTGGATCCATGCCCCACTCCAGCCTGCATCCATCCATCCCGTGTCCCAGGGGTCACGGGGCCCAGAA
GGCAGCCTTGGTTCTGCTGAGTGCCTGCCTGGTGACCCTTTGGGGGCTAGGAGAGCCACCAGAGCACACT
CTCCGGTACCTGGTCCTCCACCTAGCCTCCCTGCAGCTGGGACTGCTGTTAAACGGGGTCTGCAGCCTGG
CTGAGGAGCTGCGCCACATCCACTCCAGGTACCGGGGCAGCTACTGGAGGACTGTGCGGGCCTGCCTGGG
CTGCCCCCTCCGCCGTGGGGCCCTGTTGCTGCTGTCCATCTATTTCTACTACTCCCTCCCAAATGCGGTC
GGCCCGCCCTTCACTTGGATGCTTGCCCTCCTGGGCCTCTCGCAGGCACTGAACATCCTCCTGGGCCTCA
AGGGCCTGGCCCCAGCTGAGATCTCTGCAGTGTGTGAAAAAGGGAATTTCAACATGGCCCATGGGCTGGC
ATGGTCATATTACATCGGATATCTGCGGCTGATCCTGCCAGAGCTCCAGGCCCGGATTCGAACTTACAAT
CAGCATTACAACAACCTGCTACGGGGTGCAGTGAGCCAGCGGCTGTATATTCTCCTCCCATTGGACTGTG
GGGTGCCTGATAACCTGAGTATGGCTGACCCCAACATTCGCTTCCTGGATAAACTGCCCCAGCAGACCGG
TGACCGTGCTGGCATCAAGGATCGGGTTTACAGCAACAGCATCTATGAGCTTCTGGAGAACGGGCAGCGG
GCGGGCACCTGTGTCCTGGAGTACGCCACCCCCTTGCAGACTTTGTTTGCCATGTCACAATACAGTCAAG
CTGGCTTTAGCCGGGAGGATAGGCTTGAGCAGGCCAAACTCTTCTGCCGGACACTTGAGGACATCCTGGC
AGATGCCCCTGAGTCTCAGAACAACTGCCGCCTCATTGCCTACCAGGAACCTGCAGATGACAGCAGCTTC
TCGCTGTCCCAGGAGGTTCTCCGGCACCTGCGGCAGGAGGAAAAGGAAGAGGTTACTGTGGGCAGCTTGA
AGACCTCAGCGGTGCCCAGTACCTGACTCGAGACCTAGAAAAACATGGAGCAATCACAAGTAGCAATACA
GCAGCTACCAATGCTGATTGTGCCTGGCTAGAAGCACAAGAGGAGGAGGAGGTGGGTTTTCCAGTCACAC
CTCAGGTACCTTTAAGACCAATGACTTACAAGGCAGCTGTAGATCTTAGCCACTTTTTAAAAGAAAAGGG
GGGACTGGAAGGGCTAATTCACTCCCAACGAAGACAAAATCGTCGAGAGATGCTGCATATAAGCAGCTGC
TTTTTGCTTGTACTGGGTCTCTCTGGTTAGACCAGATCTGAGCCTGGGAGCTCTCTGGCTAACTAGGGAA
CCCACTGCTTAAGCCTCAATAAAGCTTGCCTTGAGTGCTTCAAGTAGTGTGTGCCCGTCTGTTGTGTGAC
TCTGGTAACTAGAGATCCCTCAGACCCTTTTAGTCAGTGTGGAAAATCTCTAGCAGTAGTAGTTCATGTC
ATCTTATTATTCAGTATTTATAACTTGCAAAGAAATGAATATCAGAGAGTGAGAGGCCTTGACATTATAA
TAGATTTAGCAGGAATTGAACTAGGAGTGGAGCACACAGGCAAAGCTGCAGAAGTACTTGGAAGAAGCCA
CCAGAGATACTCACGATTCTGCACATACCTGGCTAATCCCAGATCCTAAGGATTACATTAAGTTTACTAA
CATTTATATAATGATTTATAGTTTAAAGTATAAACTTATCTAATTTACTATTCTGACAGATATTAATTAA
TCCTCAAATATCATAAGAGATGATTACTATTATCCCCATTTAACACAAGAGGAAACTGAGAGGGAAAGAT
GTTGAAGTAATTTTCCCACAATTACAGCATCCGTTAGTTACGACTCTATGATCTTCTGACACAAATTCCA
TTTACTCCTCACCCTATGACTCAGTCGAATATATCAAAGTTATGGACATTATGCTAAGTAACAAATTACC
CTTTTATATAGTAAATACTGAGTAGATTGAGAGAAGAAATTGTTTGCAAACCTGAATAGCTTCAAGAAGA
AGAGAAGTGAGGATAAGAATAACAGTTGTCATTTAACAAGTTTTAACAAGTAACTTGGTTAGAAAGGGAT
TCAAATGCATAAAGCAAGGGATAAATTTTTCTGGCAACAAGACTATACAATATAACCTTAAATATGACTT
CAAATAATTGTTGGAACTTGATAAAACTAATTAAATATTATTGAAGATTATCAATATTATAAATGTAATT
TACTTTTAAAAAGGGAACATAGAAATGTGTATCATTAGAGTAGAAAACAATCCTTATTATCACAATTTGT
CAAAACAAGTTTGTTATTAACACAAGTAGAATACTGCATTCAATTAAGTTGACTGCAGATTTTGTGTTTT
GTTAAAATTAGAAAGAGATAACAACAATTTGAATTATTGAAAGTAACATGTAAATAGTTCTACATACGTT
CTTTTGACATCTTGTTCAATCATTGATCGAAGTTCTTTATCTTGGAAGAATTTGTTCCAAAGACTCTGAA
ATAAGGAAAACAATCTATTATATAGTCTCACACCTTTGTTTTACTTTTAGTGATTTCAATTTAATAATGT
AAATGGTTAAAATTTATTCTTCTCTGAGATCATTTCACATTGCAGATAGAAAACCTGAGACTGGGGTAAT
TTTTATTAAAATCTAATTTAATCTCAGAAACACATCTTTATTCTAACATCAATTTTTCCAGTTTGATATT
ATCATATAAAGTCAGCCTTCCTCATCTGCAGGTTCCACAACAAAAATCCAACCAACTGTGGATCAAAAAT
ATTGGGAAAAAATTAAAAATAGCAATACAACAATAAAAAAATACAAATCAGAAAAACAGCACAGTATAAC
AACTTTATTTAGCATTTACAATCTATTAGGTATTATAAGTAATCTAGCCAGATCCTCTACGCCGGACGCA
TCGTGGCCGGCATCACCGGCGCCACAGGTGCGGTTGCTGGCGCCTATATCGCCGACATCACCGATGGGGA
AGATCGGGCTCGCCACTTCGGGCTCATGAGCGCTTGTTTCGGCGTGGGTATGGTGGCAGGCCCCGTGGCC
GGGGGACTGTTGGGCGCCATCTCCTTGCATGCACCATTCCTTGCGGCGGCGGTGCTCAACGGCCTCAACC
TACTACTGGGCTGCTTCCTAATGCAGGAGTCGCATAAGGGAGAGCGTCGAATGGTGCACTCTCAGTACAA
TCTGCTCTGATGCCGCATAGTTAAGCCAGCCCCGACACCCGCCAACACCCGCTGACGCGCCCTGACGGGC
TTGTCTGCTCCCGGCATCCGCTTACAGACAAGCTGTGACCGTCTCCGGGAGCTGCATGTGTCAGAGGTTT
TCACCGTCATCACCGAAACGCGCGAGACGAAAGGGCCTCGTGATACGCCTATTTTTATAGGTTAATGTCA
TGATAATAATGGTTTCTTAGACGTCAGGTGGCACTTTTCGGGGAAATGTGCGCGGAACCCCTATTTGTTT
ATTTTTCTAAATACATTCAAATATGTATCCGCTCATGAGACAATAACCCTGATAAATGCTTCAATAATAT
TGAAAAAGGAAGAGTATGAGTATTCAACATTTCCGTGTCGCCCTTATTCCCTTTTTTGCGGCATTTTGCC
TTCCTGTTTTTGCTCACCCAGAAACGCTGGTGAAAGTAAAAGATGCTGAAGATCAGTTGGGTGCACGAGT
GGGTTACATCGAACTGGATCTCAACAGCGGTAAGATCCTTGAGAGTTTTCGCCCCGAAGAACGTTTTCCA
ATGATGAGCACTTTTAAAGTTCTGCTATGTGGCGCGGTATTATCCCGTATTGACGCCGGGCAAGAGCAAC
TCGGTCGCCGCATACACTATTCTCAGAATGACTTGGTTGAGTACTCACCAGTCACAGAAAAGCATCTTAC
GGATGGCATGACAGTAAGAGAATTATGCAGTGCTGCCATAACCATGAGTGATAACACTGCGGCCAACTTA
CTTCTGACAACGATCGGAGGACCGAAGGAGCTAACCGCTTTTTTGCACAACATGGGGGATCATGTAACTC
GCCTTGATCGTTGGGAACCGGAGCTGAATGAAGCCATACCAAACGACGAGCGTGACACCACGATGCCTGT
AGCAATGGCAACAACGTTGCGCAAACTATTAACTGGCGAACTACTTACTCTAGCTTCCCGGCAACAATTA
ATAGACTGGATGGAGGCGGATAAAGTTGCAGGACCACTTCTGCGCTCGGCCCTTCCGGCTGGCTGGTTTA
TTGCTGATAAATCTGGAGCCGGTGAGCGTGGGTCTCGCGGTATCATTGCAGCACTGGGGCCAGATGGTAA
GCCCTCCCGTATCGTAGTTATCTACACGACGGGGAGTCAGGCAACTATGGATGAACGAAATAGACAGATC
GCTGAGATAGGTGCCTCACTGATTAAGCATTGGTAACTGTCAGACCAAGTTTACTCATATATACTTTAGA
TTGATTTAAAACTTCATTTTTAATTTAAAAGGATCTAGGTGAAGATCCTTTTTGATAATCTCATGACCAA
AATCCCTTAACGTGAGTTTTCGTTCCACTGAGCGTCAGACCCCGTAGAAAAGATCAAAGGATCTTCTTGA
GATCCTTTTTTTCTGCGCGTAATCTGCTGCTTGCAAACAAAAAAACCACCGCTACCAGCGGTGGTTTGTT
TGCCGGATCAAGAGCTACCAACTCTTTTTCCGAAGGTAACTGGCTTCAGCAGAGCGCAGATACCAAATAC
TGTTCTTCTAGTGTAGCCGTAGTTAGGCCACCACTTCAAGAACTCTGTAGCACCGCCTACATACCTCGCT
CTGCTAATCCTGTTACCAGTGGCTGCTGCCAGTGGCGATAAGTCGTGTCTTACCGGGTTGGACTCAAGAC
GATAGTTACCGGATAAGGCGCAGCGGTCGGGCTGAACGGGGGGTTCGTGCACACAGCCCAGCTTGGAGCG
AACGACCTACACCGAACTGAGATACCTACAGCGTGAGCTATGAGAAAGCGCCACGCTTCCCGAAGGGAGA
AAGGCGGACAGGTATCCGGTAAGCGGCAGGGTCGGAACAGGAGAGCGCACGAGGGAGCTTCCAGGGGGAA
ACGCCTGGTATCTTTATAGTCCTGTCGGGTTTCGCCACCTCTGACTTGAGCGTCGATTTTTGTGATGCTC
GTCAGGGGGGCGGAGCCTATGGAAAAACGCCAGCAACGCGGCCTTTTTACGGTTCCTGGCCTTTTGCTGG
CCTTTTGCTCACATGTTCTTTCCTGCGTTATCCCCTGATTCTGTGGATAACCGTATTACCGCCTTTGAGT
GAGCTGATACCGCTCGCCGCAGCCGAACGACCGAGCGCAGCGAGTCAGTGAGCGAGGAAGCGGAAGAGCG
CCCAATACGCAAACCGCCTCTCCCCGCGCGTTGGCCGATTCATTAATGCAGCTGTGGAATGTGTGTCAGT
TAGGGTGTGGAAAGTCCCCAGGCTCCCCAGCAGGCAGAAGTATGCAAAGCATGCATCTCAATTAGTCAGC
AACCAGGTGTGGAAAGTCCCCAGGCTCCCCAGCAGGCAGAAGTATGCAAAGCATGCATCTCAATTAGTCA
GCAACCATAGTCCCGCCCCTAACTCCGCCCATCCCGCCCCTAACTCCGCCCAGTTCCGCCCATTCTCCGC
CCCATGGCTGACTAATTTTTTTTATTTATGCAGAGGCCGAGGCCGCCTCGGCCTCTGAGCTATTCCAGAA
GTAGTGAGGAGGCTTTTTTGGAGGCCTAGGCTTTTGCAAAAAGCTTGGACACAAGACAGGCTTGCGAGAT
ATGTTTGAGAATACCACTTTATCCCGCGTCAGGGAGAGGCAGTGCGTAAAAAGACGCGGACTCATGTGAA
ATACTGGTTTTTAGTGCGCCAGATCTCTATAATCTCGCGCAACCTATTTTCCCCTCGAACACTTTTTAAG
CCGTAGATAAACAGGCTGGGACACTTCACATGAGCGAAAAATACATCGTCACCTGGGACATGTTGCAGAT
CCATGCACGTAAACTCGCAAGCCGACTGATGCCTTCTGAACAATGGAAAGGCATTATTGCCGTAAGCCGT
GGCGGTCTGTACCGGGTGCGTTACTGGCGCGTGAACTGGGTATTCGTCATGTCGATACCGTTTGTATTTC
CAGCTACGATCACGACAACCAGCGCGAGCTTAAAGTGCTGAAACGCGCAGAAGGCGATGGCGAAGGCTTC
ATCGTTATTGATGACCTGGTGGATACCGGTGGTACTGCGGTTGCGATTCGTGAAATGTATCCAAAAGCGC
ACTTTGTCACCATCTTCGCAAAACCGGCTGGTCGTCCGCTGGTTGATGACTATGTTGTTGATATCCCGCA
AGATACCTGGATTGAACAGCCGTGGGATATGGGCGTCGTATTCGTCCCGCCAATCTCCGGTCGCTAATCT
TTTCAACGCCTGGCACTGCCGGGCGTTGTTCTTTTTAACTTCAGGCGGGTTACAATAGTTTCCAGTAAGT
ATTCTGGAGGCTGCATCCATGACACAGGCAAACCTGAGCGAAACCCTGTTCAAACCCCGCTTTAAACATC
CTGAAACCTCGACGCTAGTCCGCCGCTTTAATCACGGCGCACAACCGCCTGTGCAGTCGGCCCTTGATGG
TAAAACCATCCCTCACTGGTATCGCATGATTAACCGTCTGATGTGGATCTGGCGCGGCATTGACCCACGC
GAAATCCTCGACGTCCAGGCACGTATTGTGATGAGCGATGCCGAACGTACCGACGATGATTTATACGATA
CGGTGATTGGCTACCGTGGCGGCAACTGGATTTATGAGTGGGCCCCGGATCTTTGTGAAGGAACCTTACT
TCTGTGGTGTG
Features (pLannotate 1.2.2; 30 found; start..end, strand, type, name):
     43..108     +  intron         small t intron: SV40 (simian virus 40) small t antigen intron
    238..258     +  CDS            SV40 NLS: nuclear localization signal of SV40 (simian virus 40) large T antigen
    577..660     +  CDS            large T antigen (fragment): large T antigen from SV40 (simian virus 40)
    683..817     +  polyA_signal   SV40 poly(A) signal: SV40 polyadenylation signal
    984..1313    +  CDS            nef (fragment): NEF_HV1BR - Experimental evidence at protein level: Swiss-Prot protein existence level 1. Extracellular Nef protein targets CD4(+) T-lymphocytes for apoptosis by interacting with CXCR4 surface receptors (PubMed:14990729). From Human immunodeficiency virus type 1 group M subtype B (isolate BRU/LAI) (HIV-1).
   1361..1618    +  LTR            5' LTR (truncated): truncated 5' long terminal repeat (LTR) from HIV-1
   1665..1790    +  misc_feature   HIV-1 Ψ: packaging signal of human immunodeficiency virus type 1
   1774..2137    +  CDS            HIV-1 gag (fragment): gag protein from human immunodeficiency virus 1; gag
   2283..2516    +  misc_feature   RRE: The Rev response element (RRE) of HIV-1 allows for Rev-dependent mRNA export from the nucleus to the cytoplasm.
   2893..2993    +  CDS            Rev (fragment): human immunodeficiency virus 1 (HIV-1) Rev protein; rev; enhances nuclear export of unspliced and incompletely spliced viral mRNAs
   3038..3155    +  misc_feature   cPPT/CTS: central polypurine tract and central termination sequence of HIV-1
   3295..3702    +  promoter       SFFV promoter: spleen focus-forming virus long terminal repeat (LTR) promoter
   3721..4419    +  CDS            TagBFP: TagBFP is a basic (constitutively fluorescent) blue fluorescent protein published in 2008, derived from Entacmaea quadricolor. It is reported to be a very rapidly-maturing monomer with very low acid sensitivity.
   4492..5553    +  CDS            STING1 (fragment): STING_HUMAN - Also known as ERIS From Homo sapiens (Human).
   5556..5744    +  CDS            nef (fragment): NEF_HV1Z2 - Experimental evidence at protein level: Swiss-Prot protein existence level 1. Extracellular Nef protein targets CD4(+) T-lymphocytes for apoptosis by interacting with CXCR4 surface receptors. From Human immunodeficiency virus type 1 group M subtype D (isolate Z2/CDC-Z34) (HIV-1).
   5746..5777    +  LTR            3' LTR (ΔU3) (fragment): self-inactivating 3' long terminal repeat (LTR) from HIV-1
   5825..6005    +  LTR            5' LTR (truncated): truncated 5' long terminal repeat (LTR) from HIV-1
   6967..7065    -  CDS            TBC1D5 (fragment): TBCD5_HUMAN - Also known as KIAA0210. Experimental evidence at protein level: Swiss-Prot protein existence level 1. May act as a GTPase-activating protein (GAP) for Rab family protein(s). May act as a GAP for RAB7A. Can displace RAB7A and retromer CSC subcomplex from the endosomal membrane to the cytosol; at least retromer displacement seems to require its catalytic activity (PubMed:19531583, PubMed:20923837). Required for retrograde transport of cargo proteins from endosomes to the trans-Golgi network (TGN); the function seems to require its catalytic activity. Involved in regulation of autop
   7471..7750    +  CDS            TcR (fragment): tetracycline efflux protein; tet; confers resistance to tetracycline
   7751..7799    -  misc_feature   bom (fragment): basis of mobility region from pBR322
   7901..7936    -  CDS            rop (fragment): Rop protein, which maintains plasmids at low copy number; rop
   8031..8135    +  promoter       AmpR promoter: bla
   8136..8996    +  CDS            AmpR: β-lactamase; bla; confers resistance to ampicillin, carbenicillin, and related antibiotics
   9167..9755    +  rep_origin     ori: high-copy-number ColE1/pMB1/pBR322/pUC origin of replication
   9938..9994    +  CDS            lacI (fragment): lac repressor; lacI; The lac repressor binds to the lac operator to inhibit transcription in E. coli. This inhibition can be relieved by adding lactose or isopropyl-β-D-thiogalactopyranoside (IPTG).
  10001..10330   +  promoter       SV40 promoter: SV40 enhancer and early promoter
  10530..10649   +  CDS            gpt (fragment): XGPT_ECOLI - Also known as gpp, gxu. Experimental evidence at protein level: Swiss-Prot protein existence level 1. Purine salvage pathway enzyme that catalyzes the transfer of the ribosyl-5-phosphate group from 5-phospho-alpha-D-ribose 1- diphosphate (PRPP) to the N9 position of the 6-oxopurines guanine and xanthine to form the corresponding ribonucleotides GMP (guanosine 5'- monophosphate) and XMP (xanthosine 5'-monophosphate), with the release of PPi. To a lesser extent, also acts on hypoxanthine (PubMed:9100006, PubMed:3886014). Does not ribophosphorylate adenine (PubMed:3886014). From Esch
  10649..10984   +  CDS            gpt (fragment): XGPT_ECOLI - Also known as gpp, gxu. Experimental evidence at protein level: Swiss-Prot protein existence level 1. Purine salvage pathway enzyme that catalyzes the transfer of the ribosyl-5-phosphate group from 5-phospho-alpha-D-ribose 1- diphosphate (PRPP) to the N9 position of the 6-oxopurines guanine and xanthine to form the corresponding ribonucleotides GMP (guanosine 5'- monophosphate) and XMP (xanthosine 5'-monophosphate), with the release of PPi. To a lesser extent, also acts on hypoxanthine (PubMed:9100006, PubMed:3886014). Does not ribophosphorylate adenine (PubMed:3886014). From Esch
  11079..11384   +  CDS            frsA (fragment): FRSA_ECOLI - Also known as yafA. Experimental evidence at protein level: Swiss-Prot protein existence level 1. Catalyzes the hydrolysis of esters (PubMed:15808744). Displays esterase activity toward pNP-butyrate (PubMed:15808744). May stimulate mixed-acid fermentation by acting as a fermentation/respiration switch that down-regulates respiration and up- regulates fermentation rates (PubMed:15169777). From Escherichia coli (strain K12).
  11388..41      +  CDS            small t antigen (fragment) (across the origin): SV40 (simian virus 40) small t antigen
