[The description below was written by a language model from this plasmid's Addgene catalogue record and pLannotate feature annotations shown in this document.]
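Description:
pTRIP-SFFV-mtagBFP-2A STING V155M 354STOP is an HIV-1-derived lentiviral transfer vector built on the pTRIP backbone for expressing a mutant human STING (STING1/TMEM173) together with a blue fluorescent marker in mammalian cells. It is propagated in E. coli through a high-copy ColE1/pUC-type origin and selected with ampicillin via the β-lactamase gene. The roughly 11.4 kb sequence also carries remnants of older cloning vectors outside the viral region. These include fragments of the tetracycline resistance gene, rop and bom, an SV40 early promoter followed by gpt fragments, and SV40 small t intron and polyadenylation sequences. The record assigns no function to these remnants.

The annotated viral portion contains a truncated 5' LTR, the Ψ packaging signal with a gag fragment, the Rev response element for Rev-dependent export of the genomic RNA, and the cPPT/CTS central flap that aids nuclear import. A ΔU3 3' LTR fragment is also annotated, which indicates a self-inactivating design. Between these elements, the spleen focus-forming virus (SFFV) LTR promoter drives a single open reading frame in which TagBFP is followed by STING. According to the name, a 2A peptide joins the two, so that they are produced as separate proteins from one transcript. The 2A itself is not annotated but would fit in the short gap between the two coding regions. The STING insert carries the V155M substitution and a stop at position 354 that removes the C-terminal tail, consistent with the truncated STING1 fragment annotated.

The construct is intended for making lentiviral particles to transduce cells, with BFP fluorescence marking transduced cells. The associated publication studied an intrinsic antiproliferative activity of STING in T lymphocytes.
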