Addgene plasmid #102595: pTRIP-SFFV-mtagBFP-2A STING V155M 354STOP
Purpose: Lentivector to express STING V155M delta 354 and mTagBFP
Depositing lab: Nicolas Manel. Depositing organization: Institut Curie. Publication: Intrinsic antiproliferative activity of the innate sensor STING in T lymphocytes. Cerboni S, Jeremiah N, Gentili M, Gehrmann U, Conrad C, Stolzenberg MC, Picard C, Neven B, Fischer A, Amigorena S, Rieux-Laucat F, Manel N. J Exp Med. 2017 Jun 5;214(6):1769-1785. doi: 10.1084/jem.20161674. Epub 2017 May 8. PubMed 28484079.
Backbone
  Vector backbone: pTRIP
  Vector type: Mammalian Expression, Lentiviral
Growth in bacteria
  Bacterial resistance: Ampicillin, 100 μg/mL
  Growth temperature: 30°C
  Growth strain: NEB Stable
  Copy number: High Copy
Gene/Insert
  Gene/Insert name: STING
  Species: H. sapiens (human)
  Mutation: V155M delta 354
  Entrez Gene: STING1 (a.k.a. ERIS, MITA, MPYS, NET23, SAVI, STING, STING-beta, TMEM173, hMITA, hSTING)
  Promoter: SFFV
  Cloning method: Restriction Enzyme; 5′ cloning site unknown (unknown if destroyed); 3′ cloning site unknown (unknown if destroyed)
  Sequencing primers: 5′ SFFV-F
Terms and licenses: Academic/Nonprofit Terms; Industry Terms: Not Available to Industry
How to cite: pTRIP-SFFV-mtagBFP-2A STING V155M 354STOP was a gift from Nicolas Manel (Addgene plasmid # 102595 ; http://n2t.net/addgene:102595 ; RRID:Addgene_102595)
